>Addgene plasmid #167248 | pJBL7084 | addgene full sequence | sequence record 331161 | Addgene NGS Result
ATAAGGCGCAGCGGTCGGGCTGAACGGGGGGTTCGTGCACACAGCCCAGCTTGGAGCGAACGACCTACAC
CGAACTGAGATACCTACAGCGTGAGCTATGAGAAAGCGCCACGCTTCCCGAAGGGAGAAAGGCGGACAGG
TATCCGGTAAGCGGCAGGGTCGGAACAGGAGAGCGCACGAGGGAGCTTCCAGGGGGAAACGCCTGGTATC
TTTATAGTCCTGTCGGGTTTCGCCACCTCTGACTTGAGCGTCGATTTTTGTGATGCTCGTCAGGGGGGCG
GAGCCTATGGAAAAACGCCAGCAACGCGATCCCGCGAAATTAATACGACTCACTATAGGGAGACCACAAC
GGTTTCCCTCTAGAAATAATTTTGTTTAACTTTAAGAAGGAGATATACATATGAAACCAGTAACGTTATA
CGATGTCGCAGAGTATGCCGGTGTCTCTTATCAGACCGTTTCCCGCGTGGTGAACCAGGCCAGCCACGTT
TCTGCGAAAACGCGGGAAAAAGTGGAAGCGGCGATGGCGGAGCTGAATTACATTCCCAACCGCGTGGCAC
AACAACTGGCGGGCAAACAGTCGTTGCTGATTGGCGTTGCCACCTCCAGTCTGGCCCTGCACGCGCCGTC
GCAAATTGTCGCGGCGATTAAATCTCGCGCCGATCAACTGGGTGCCAGCGTGGTGGTGTCGATGGTAGAA
CGAAGCGGCGTCGAAGCCTGTAAAGCGGCGGTGCACAATCTTCTCGCGCAACGCGTCAGTGGGCTGATCA
TTAACTATCCGCTGGATGACCAGGATGCCATTGCTGTGGAAGCTGCCTGCACTAATGTTCCGGCGTTATT
TCTTGATGTCTCTGACCAGACACCCATCAACAGTATTATTTTCTCCCATGAAGACGGTACGCGACTGGGC
GTGGAGCATCTGGTCGCATTGGGTCACCAGCAAATCGCGCTGTTAGCGGGCCCATTAAGTTCTGTCTCGG
CGCGTCTGCGTCTGGCTGGCTGGCATAAATATCTCACTCGCAATCAAATTCAGCCGATAGCGGAACGGGA
AGGCGACTGGAGTGCCATGTCCGGTTTTCAACAAACCATGCAAATGCTGAATGAGGGCATCGTTCCCACT
GCGATGCTGGTTGCCAACGATCAGATGGCGCTGGGCGCAATGCGCGCCATTACCGAGTCCGGGCTGCGCG
TTGGTGCGGATATCTCGGTAGTGGGATACGACGATACCGAAGACAGCTCATGTTATATCCCGCCGTTAAC
CACCATCAAACAGGATTTTCGCCTGCTGGGGCAAACCAGCGTGGACCGCTTGCTGCAACTCTCTCAGGGC
CAGGCGGTGAAGGGCAATCAGCTGTTGCCCGTCTCACTGGTGAAAAGAAAAACCACCCTGGCGCCCAATA
CGCAAACCGCCTCTCCCCGCGCGTTGGCCGATTCATTAATGCAGCTGGCACGACAGGTTTCCCGACTGGA
AAGCGGGCAGTAAGTCGACCGGCTGCTAACAAAGCCCGAAAGGAAGCTGAGTTGGCTGCTGCCACCGCTG
AGCAATAACTAGCATAACCCCTTGGGGCCTCTAAACGGGTCTTGAGGGGTTTTTTGCTGAAAGCCAATTC
TGATTAGAAAAACTCATCGAGCATCAAATGAAACTGCAATTTATTCATATCAGGATTATCAATACCATAT
TTTTGAAAAAGCCGTTTCTGTAATGAAGGAGAAAACTCACCGAGGCAGTTCCATAGGATGGCAAGATCCT
GGTATCGGTCTGCGATTCCGACTCGTCCAACATCAATACAACCTATTAATTTCCCCTCGTCAAAAATAAG
GTTATCAAGTGAGAAATCACCATGAGTGACGACTGAATCCGGTGAGAATGGCAAAAGCTTATGCATTTCT
TTCCAGACTTGTTCAACAGGCCAGCCATTACGCTCGTCATCAAAATCACTCGCATCAACCAAACCGTTAT
TCATTCGTGATTGCGCCTGAGCGAGACGAAATACGCGATCGCTGTTAAAAGGACAATTACAAACAGGAAT
CGAATGCAACCGGCGCAGGAACACTGCCAGCGCATCAACAATATTTTCACCTGAATCAGGATATTCTTCT
AATACCTGGAATGCTGTTTTCCCGGGGATCGCAGTGGTGAGTAACCATGCATCATCAGGAGTACGGATAA
AATGCTTGATGGTCGGAAGAGGCATAAATTCCGTCAGCCAGTTTAGTCTGACCATCTCATCTGTAACATC
ATTGGCAACGCTACCTTTGCCATGTTTCAGAAACAACTCTGGCGCATCGGGCTTCCCATACAATCGATAG
ATTGTCGCACCTGATTGCCCGACATTATCGCGAGCCCATTTATACCCATATAAATCAGCATCCATGTTGG
AATTTAATCGCGGCTTCGAGCAAGACGTTTCCCGTTGAATATGGCTCATAACACCCCTTGTATTACTGTT
TATGTAAGCAGACAGTTTTATTGTTCATGATGATATATTTTTATCTTGTGCAATGTAACATCAGAGATTT
TGAGACACAACGTGAGATCAAAGGATCTTCTTGAGATCCTTTTTTTCTGCGCGTAATCTGCTGCTTGCAA
ACAAAAAAACCACCGCTACCAGCGGTGGTTTGTTTGCCGGATCAAGAGCTACCAACTCTTTTTCCGAAGG
TAACTGGCTTCAGCAGAGCGCAGATACCAAATACTGTTCTTCTAGTGTAGCCGTAGTTAGGCCACCACTT
CAAGAACTCTGTAGCACCGCCTACATACCTCGCTCTGCTAATCCTGTTACCAGTGGCTGCTGCCAGTGGC
GATAAGTCGTGTCTTACCGGGTTGGACTCAAGACGATAGTTACCGG
Features (pLannotate 1.2.2; 7 found; start..end, strand, type, name):
    321..339     +  promoter       T7 promoter: promoter for bacteriophage T7 RNA polymerase
    371..393     +  RBS            RBS: efficient ribosome binding site from bacteriophage T7 gene 10 (Olins and Rangwala, 1989)
    401..1480    +  CDS            lacI: LACI_ECOLI - Experimental evidence at protein level: Swiss-Prot protein existence level 1. Repressor of the lactose operon. Binds allolactose as an inducer. From Escherichia coli (strain K12).
   1492..1541    +  CDS            SET1 (fragment): solubility-enhancement tag derived from T7 phage gene 10B
   1549..1596    +  terminator     T7 terminator: transcription terminator for bacteriophage T7 RNA polymerase
   1614..2429    -  CDS            KanR: aminoglycoside phosphotransferase; aph(3')-Ia; confers resistance to kanamycin in bacteria or G418 (Geneticin®) in eukaryotes
   2551..293     +  rep_origin     ori (across the origin): high-copy-number ColE1/pMB1/pBR322/pUC origin of replication
