[The description below was written by a language model from this plasmid's Addgene catalogue record and pLannotate feature annotations shown in this document.]
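Description:
pJBL7084 is a compact (about 2.8 kb) bacterial expression plasmid built on the pJL1 backbone, a minimal T7-driven vector. It is maintained at high copy in E. coli through a ColE1/pUC-type origin of replication, which spans the numbering origin of the sequenced record. Selection is by kanamycin, conferred by an aph(3')-Ia aminoglycoside phosphotransferase gene encoded on the strand opposite the expression cassette.

The payload, recorded as pT7-LacI and assembled by Gibson cloning, is a single transcription unit for overexpressing the E. coli lactose operon repressor LacI. A bacteriophage T7 promoter is followed by the strong ribosome binding site from T7 gene 10, then the full lacI coding sequence, and the unit is closed by a T7 terminator. Expression therefore depends on a supply of T7 RNA polymerase, either from a suitable host strain or added to an in vitro reaction. The automated annotation also flags a short fragment resembling the T7 gene 10B-derived SET1 solubility tag between lacI and the terminator. It starts a few bases after the annotated lacI CDS ends, and the record lists no tag, so it is more likely residual T7 sequence flanking the terminator than a functional fusion. No lac operator is annotated near the promoter.

The stated purpose is simply LacI overexpression. The associated publication concerns cell-free synthetic biology education modules on transcriptional regulation. This suggests the plasmid is used to produce the repressor for demonstrating repression and inducer-dependent derepression in cell-free systems, though the record does not describe the exact workflow.
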