Addgene plasmid #167248: pJBL7084
Purpose: overexpression of LacI
Depositing lab: Julius Lucks. Depositing organization: Northwestern University. Publication: At-Home, Cell-Free Synthetic Biology Education Modules for Transcriptional Regulation and Environmental Water Quality Monitoring. Jung JK, Rasor BJ, Rybnicky GA, Silverman AD, Standeven J, Kuhn R, Granito T, Ekas HM, Wang BM, Karim AS, Lucks JB, Jewett MC. ACS Synth Biol. 2023 Oct 20;12(10):2909-2921. doi: 10.1021/acssynbio.3c00223. Epub 2023 Sep 12. PubMed 37699423.
Backbone
  Vector backbone: pJL1
  Vector type: Bacterial Expression
Growth in bacteria
  Bacterial resistance: Kanamycin, 50 μg/mL
  Growth temperature: 37°C
  Growth strain: DH5alpha
  Copy number: High Copy
Gene/Insert
  Gene/Insert name: pT7-LacI
  Species: Other
  Cloning method: Gibson Cloning
Terms and licenses: Academic/Nonprofit Terms; Industry Terms: Not Available to Industry
How to cite: pJBL7084 was a gift from Julius Lucks (Addgene plasmid # 167248 ; http://n2t.net/addgene:167248 ; RRID:Addgene_167248)
